>Addgene plasmid #166685 | pLV-U6-UL29-U3-UL8 | addgene full sequence | sequence record 349861 | Addgene NGS Result
GACATTGATTATTGACTAGTTATTAATAGTAATCAATTACGGGGTCATTAGTTCATAGCCCATATATGGA
GTTCCGCGTTACATAACTTACGGTAAATGGCCCGCCTGGCTGACCGCCCAACGACCCCCGCCCATTGACG
TCAATAATGACGTATGTTCCCATAGTAACGCCAATAGGGACTTTCCATTGACGTCAATGGGTGGAGTATT
TACGGTAAACTGCCCACTTGGCAGTACATCAAGTGTATCATATGCCAAGTACGCCCCCTATTGACGTCAA
TGACGGTAAATGGCCCGCCTGGCATTATGCCCAGTACATGACCTTATGGGACTTTCCTACTTGGCAGTAC
ATCTACGTATTAGTCATCGCTATTACCATGGTGATGCGGTTTTGGCAGTACATCAATGGGCGTGGATAGC
GGTTTGACTCACGGGGATTTCCAAGTCTCCACCCCATTGACGTCAATGGGAGTTTGTTTTGGCACCAAAA
TCAACGGGACTTTCCAAAATGTCGTAACAACTCCGCCCCATTGACGCAAATGGGCGGTAGGCGTGTACGG
TGGGAGGTCTATATAAGCAGAGCTCGTTTAGTGAACCGGGGTCTCTCTGGTTAGACCAGATCTGAGCCTG
GGAGCTCTCTGGCTAACTAGGGAACCCACTGCTTAAGCCTCAATAAAGCTTGCCTTGAGTGCTTCAAGTA
GTGTGTGCCCGTCTGTTGTGTGACTCTGGTAACTAGAGATCCCTCAGACCCTTTTAGTCAGTGTGGAAAA
TCTCTAGCAGTGGCGCCCGAACAGGGACTTGAAAGCGAAAGGGAAACCAGAGGAGCTCTCTCGACGCAGG
ACTCGGCTTGCTGAAGCGCGCACGGCAAGAGGCGAGGGGCGGCGACTGGTGAGTACGCCAAAAATTTTGA
CTAGCGGAGGCTAGAAGGAGAGAGATGGGTGCGAGAGCGTCAGTATTAAGCGGGGGAGAATTAGATCGCG
ATGGGAAAAAATTCGGTTAAGGCCAGGGGGAAAGAAAAAATATAAATTAAAACATATAGTATGGGCAAGC
AGGGAGCTAGAACGATTCGCAGTTAATCCTGGCCTGTTAGAAACATCAGAAGGCTGTAGACAAATACTGG
GACAGCTACAACCATCCCTTCAGACAGGATCAGAAGAACTTAGATCATTATATAATACAGTAGCAACCCT
CTATTGTGTGCATCAAAGGATAGAGATAAAAGACACCAAGGAAGCTTTAGACAAGATAGAGGAAGAGCAA
AACAAAAGTAAGACCACCGCACAGCAAGCGGCCGCTGATCTTCAGACCTGGAGGAGGAGATATGAGGGAC
AATTGGAGAAGTGAATTATATAAATATAAAGTAGTAAAAATTGAACCATTAGGAGTAGCACCCACCAAGG
CAAAGAGAAGAGTGGTGCAGAGAGAAAAAAGAGCAGTGGGAATAGGAGCTTTGTTCCTTGGGTTCTTGGG
AGCAGCAGGAAGCACTATGGGCGCAGCGTCAATGACGCTGACGGTACAGGCCAGACAATTATTGTCTGGT
ATAGTGCAGCAGCAGAACAATTTGCTGAGGGCTATTGAGGCGCAACAGCATCTGTTGCAACTCACAGTCT
GGGGCATCAAGCAGCTCCAGGCAAGAATCCTGGCTGTGGAAAGATACCTAAAGGATCAACAGCTCCTGGG
GATTTGGGGTTGCTCTGGAAAACTCATTTGCACCACTGCTGTGCCTTGGAATGCTAGTTGGAGTAATAAA
TCTCTGGAACAGATTTGGAATCACACGACCTGGATGGAGTGGGACAGAGAAATTAACAATTACACAAGCT
TAATACACTCCTTAATTGAAGAATCGCAAAACCAGCAAGAAAAGAATGAACAAGAATTATTGGAATTAGA
TAAATGGGCAAGTTTGTGGAATTGGTTTAACATAACAAATTGGCTGTGGTATATAAAATTATTCATAATG
ATAGTAGGAGGCTTGGTAGGTTTAAGAATAGTTTTTGCTGTACTTTCTATAGTGAATAGAGTTAGGCAGG
GATATTCACCATTATCGTTTCAGACCCACCTCCCAACCCCGAGGGGACCCGACAGGCCCGAAGGAATAGA
AGAAGAAGGTGGAGAGAGAGACAGAGACAGATCCATTCGATTAGTGAACGGATCTCGACGGTATCGGTTA
ACTTTTAAAAGAAAAGGGGGGATTGGGGGGTACAGTGCAGGGGAAAGAATAGTAGACATAATAGCAACAG
ACATACAAACTAAAGAATTACAAAAACAAATTACAAAAATTCAAAATTTTATCGATCACGAGACTAGCCT
CGACGAGAGGGCCTATTTCCCATGATTCCTTCATATTTGCATATACGATACAAGGCTGTTAGAGAGATAA
TTGGAATTAATTTGACTGTAAACACAAAGATATTAGTACAAAATACGTGACGTAGAAAGTAATAATTTCT
TGGGTAGTTTGCAGTTTTAAAATTATGTTTTAAAATGGACTATCATATGCTTACCGTAACTTGAAAGTAT
TTCGATTTCTTGGCTTTATATATCTTGTGGAAAGGACGAAACACCGCGAGCGTACACGTATCCCGTTTCA
GAGCTATGCTGGAAACAGCATAGCAAGTTGAAATAAGGCTAGTCCGTTATCAACTTGAAAAAGTGGCACC
GAGTCGGTGCTTTTTTTGGTCGAGTACCGGGTAGGGGAGGCGCTAGCGGCCTCGAGGGAATTCCGATAAT
CAACCTCTGGATTACAAAATTTGTGAAAGATTGACTGGTATTCTTAACTATGTTGCTCCTTTTACGCTAT
GTGGATACGCTGCTTTAATGCCTTTGTATCATGCTATTGCTTCCCGTATGGCTTTCATTTTCTCCTCCTT
GTATAAATCCTGGTTGCTGTCTCTTTATGAGGAGTTGTGGCCCGTTGTCAGGCAACGTGGCGTGGTGTGC
ACTGTGTTTGCTGACGCAACCCCCACTGGTTGGGGCATTGCCACCACCTGTCAGCTCCTTTCCGGGACTT
TCGCTTTCCCCCTCCCTATTGCCACGGCGGAACTCATCGCCGCCTGCCTTGCCCGCTGCTGGACAGGGGC
TCGGCTGTTGGGCACTGACAATTCCGTGGTGTTGTCGGGGAAGCTGACGTCCTTTCCATGGCTGCTCGCC
TGTGTTGCCACCTGGATTCTGCGCGGGACGTCCTTCTGCTACGTCCCTTCGGCCCTCAATCCAGCGGACC
TTCCTTCCCGCGGCCTGCTGCCGGCTCTGCGGCCTCTTCCGCGTCTTCGCCTTCGCCCTCAGACGAGTCG
GATCTCCCTTTGGGCCGCCTCCCCGCATCGGGAATTCGAGCTCGGTACCTTTAAGACCAATGACTTACAA
GGCAGCTGTAGATCTTAGCCACTTTTTAAAAGAAAAGGGGGGACTGGAAGGGCTAATTCACTCCCAACGA
AGACAAGAGGGCCTATTTCCCATGATTCCTTCATATTTGCATATACGATACAAGGCTGTTAGAGAGATAA
TTGGAATTAATTTGACTGTAAACACAAAGATATTAGTACAAAATACGTGACGTAGAAAGTAATAATTTCT
TGGGTAGTTTGCAGTTTTAAAATTATGTTTTAAAATGGACTATCATATGCTTACCGTAACTTGAAAGTAT
TTCGATTTCTTGGCTTTATATATCTTGTGGAAAGGACGAAACACCGGGGCAGCCATACCGCGTAAGTTTC
AGAGCTATGCTGGAAACAGCATAGCAAGTTGAAATAAGGCTAGTCCGTTATCAACTTGAAAAAGTGGCAC
CGAGTCGGTGCTTTTTTGATCTGCTTTTTGCTTGTACTGGGTCTCTCTGGTTAGACCAGATCTGAGCCTG
GGAGCTCTCTGGCTAACTAGGGAACCCACTGCTTAAGCCTCAATAAAGCTTGCCTTGAGTGCTTCAAGTA
GTGTGTGCCCGTCTGTTGTGTGACTCTGGTAACTAGAGATCCCTCAGACCCTTTTAGTCAGTGTGGAAAA
TCTCTAGCAGCATCTAGCTAGAATTAATTCCGTGTATTCTATAGTGTCACCTAAATCGTATGTGTATGAT
ACATAAGGTTATGTATTAATTGTAGCCGCGTTCTAACGACAATATGTACAAGCCTAATTGTGTAGCATCT
GGCTTACTGAAGCAGACCCTATCATCTCTCTCGTAAACTGCCGTCAGAGTCGGTTTGGTTGGACGAACCT
TCTGAGTTTCTGGTAACGCCGTCCCGCACCCGGAAATGGTCAGCGAACCAATCAGCAGGGTCATCGCTAG
CCTAGGGACGTACCCAATTCGCCCTATAGTGAGTCGTATTACGCGCGCTCACTGGCCGTCGTTTTACAAC
GTCGTGACTGGGAAAACCCTGGCGTTACCCAACTTAATCGCCTTGCAGCACATCCCCCTTTCGCCAGCTG
GCGTAATAGCGAAGAGGCCCGCACCGATCGCCCTTCCCAACAGTTGCGCAGCCTGAATGGCGAATGGG
[124 nt withheld, positions 4479-4602]
C
[91 nt withheld, positions 4604-4694]
A
[49 nt withheld, positions 4696-4744]
CCTTTGACGTTGGAGTCCACGTTCTTT
[37 nt withheld, positions 4772-4808]
ACCCTATCTCGGTCTATTCTTTTGATTTATAAGGGATTTTGCCGATTTCGGCCTATTGGTTAAAAAATGA
GCTGATTTAACAAAAATTTAACGCGAATTTTAACAAAATATTAACGCTTACAATTTAGGTGGCACTTTTC
GGGGAAATGTGCGCGGAACCCCTATTTGTTTATTTTTCTAAATACATTCAAATATGTATCCGCTCATGAG
ACAATAACCCTGATAAATGCTTCAATAATATTGAAAAAGGAAGAGTATGAGTATTCAACATTTCCGTGTC
GCCCTTATTCCCTTTTTTGCGGCATTTTGCCTTCCTGTTTTTGCTCACCCAGAAACGCTGGTGAAAGTAA
AAGATGCTGAAGATCAGTTGGGTGCACGAGTGGGTTACATCGAACTGGATCTCAACAGCGGTAAGATCCT
TGAGAGTTTTCGCCCCGAAGAACGTTTTCCAATGATGAGCACTTTTAAAGTTCTGCTATGTGGCGCGGTA
TTATCCCGTATTGACGCCGGGCAAGAGCAACTCGGTCGCCGCATACACTATTCTCAGAATGACTTGGTTG
AGTACTCACCAGTCACAGAAAAGCATCTTACGGATGGCATGACAGTAAGAGAATTATGCAGTGCTGCCAT
AACCATGAGTGATAACACTGCGGCCAACTTACTTCTGACAACGATCGGAGGACCGAAGGAGCTAACCGCT
TTTTTGCACAACATGGGGGATCATGTAACTCGCCTTGATCGTTGGGAACCGGAGCTGAATGAAGCCATAC
CAAACGACGAGCGTGACACCACGATGCCTGTAGCAATGGCAACAACGTTGCGCAAACTATTAACTGGCGA
ACTACTTACTCTAGCTTCCCGGCAACAATTAATAGACTGGATGGAGGCGGATAAAGTTGCAGGACCACTT
CTGCGCTCGGCCCTTCCGGCTGGCTGGTTTATTGCTGATAAATCTGGAGCCGGTGAGCGTGGGTCTCGCG
GTATCATTGCAGCACTGGGGCCAGATGGTAAGCCCTCCCGTATCGTAGTTATCTACACGACGGGGAGTCA
GGCAACTATGGATGAACGAAATAGACAGATCGCTGAGATAGGTGCCTCACTGATTAAGCATTGGTAACTG
TCAGACCAAGTTTACTCATATATACTTTAGATTGATTTAAAACTTCATTTTTAATTTAAAAGGATCTAGG
TGAAGATCCTTTTTGATAATCTCATGACCAAAATCCCTTAACGTGAGTTTTCGTTCCACTGAGCGTCAGA
CCCCGTAGAAAAGATCAAAGGATCTTCTTGAGATCCTTTTTTTCTGCGCGTAATCTGCTGCTTGCAAACA
AAAAAACCACCGCTACCAGCGGTGGTTTGTTTGCCGGATCAAGAGCTACCAACTCTTTTTCCGAAGGTAA
CTGGCTTCAGCAGAGCGCAGATACCAAATACTGTTCTTCTAGTGTAGCCGTAGTTAGGCCACCACTTCAA
GAACTCTGTAGCACCGCCTACATACCTCGCTCTGCTAATCCTGTTACCAGTGGCTGCTGCCAGTGGCGAT
AAGTCGTGTCTTACCGGGTTGGACTCAAGACGATAGTTACCGGATAAGGCGCAGCGGTCGGGCTGAACGG
GGGGTTCGTGCACACAGCCCAGCTTGGAGCGAACGACCTACACCGAACTGAGATACCTACAGCGTGAGCT
ATGAGAAAGCGCCACGCTTCCCGAAGGGAGAAAGGCGGACAGGTATCCGGTAAGCGGCAGGGTCGGAACA
GGAGAGCGCACGAGGGAGCTTCCAGGGGGAAACGCCTGGTATCTTTATAGTCCTGTCGGGTTTCGCCACC
TCTGACTTGAGCGTCGATTTTTGTGATGCTCGTCAGGGGGGCGGAGCCTATGGAAAAACGCCAGCAACGC
GGCCTTTTTACGGTTCCTGGCCTTTTGCTGGCCTTTTGCTCACATGTTCTTTCCTGCGTTATCCCCTGAT
TCTGTGGATAACCGTATTACCGCCTTTGAGTGAGCTGATACCGCTCGCCGCAGCCGAACGACCGAGCGCA
GCGAGTCAGTGAGCGAGGAAGCGGAAGAGCGCCCAATACGCAAACCGCCTCTCCCCGCGCGTTGGCCGAT
TCATTAATGCAGCTGGCACGACAGGTTTCCCGACTGGAAAGCGGGCAGTGAGCGCAACGCAATTAATGTG
AGTTAGCTCACTCATTAGGCACCCCAGGCTTTACACTTTATGCTTCCGGCTCGTATGTTGTGTGGAATTG
TGAGCGGATAACAATTTCACACAGGAAACAGCTATGACCATGATTACGCCAAGCGCGCAATTAACCCTCA
CTAAAGGGAACAAAAGCTGGAGCTGCAAGCTTGGCCATTGCATACGTTGTATCCATATCATAATATGTAC
ATTTATATTGGCTCATGTCCAACATTACCGCCATGTT
Features (pLannotate 1.2.2; 27 found; start..end, strand, type, name):
      1..380     +  enhancer       CMV enhancer: human cytomegalovirus immediate early enhancer
    381..584     +  promoter       CMV promoter: human cytomegalovirus (CMV) immediate early promoter
    599..779     +  LTR            5' LTR (truncated): truncated 5' long terminal repeat (LTR) from HIV-1
    826..951     +  misc_feature   HIV-1 Ψ: packaging signal of human immunodeficiency virus type 1
    935..1298    +  CDS            HIV-1 gag (fragment): gag protein from human immunodeficiency virus 1; gag
   1444..1677    +  misc_feature   RRE: The Rev response element (RRE) of HIV-1 allows for Rev-dependent mRNA export from the nucleus to the cytoplasm.
   2054..2154    +  CDS            Rev (fragment): human immunodeficiency virus 1 (HIV-1) Rev protein; rev; enhances nuclear export of unspliced and incompletely spliced viral mRNAs
   2173..2290    +  misc_feature   cPPT/CTS: central polypurine tract and central termination sequence of HIV-1
   2317..2557    +  promoter       U6 promoter: RNA polymerase III promoter for human U6 snRNA
   2603..2670    +  misc_RNA       tracrRNA (fragment): trans-activating CRISPR RNA for the Streptococcus pyogenes CRISPR/Cas9 system
   2728..3316    +  misc_feature   WPRE: woodchuck hepatitis virus posttranscriptional regulatory element
   3335..3439    +  CDS            nef (fragment): NEF_HV1LA - Experimental evidence at protein level: Swiss-Prot protein existence level 1. Extracellular Nef protein targets CD4(+) T-lymphocytes for apoptosis by interacting with CXCR4 surface receptors. From Human immunodeficiency virus type 1 group M subtype B (isolate Lai) (HIV-1).
   3437..3677    +  promoter       U6 promoter: RNA polymerase III promoter for human U6 snRNA
   3724..3791    +  misc_RNA       tracrRNA (fragment): trans-activating CRISPR RNA for the Streptococcus pyogenes CRISPR/Cas9 system
   3819..3999    +  LTR            5' LTR (truncated): truncated 5' long terminal repeat (LTR) from HIV-1
   4028..4046    -  promoter       SP6 promoter: promoter for bacteriophage SP6 RNA polymerase
   4293..4311    -  promoter       T7 promoter: promoter for bacteriophage T7 RNA polymerase
   4319..4474    +  CDS            lacZα (fragment): LacZα fragment of β-galactosidase; lacZ fragment
   4479..4907    +  rep_origin     f1 ori (sequence partly withheld): f1 bacteriophage origin of replication; arrow indicates direction of (+) strand synthesis
   4960..5064    +  promoter       AmpR promoter: bla
   5065..5925    +  CDS            AmpR: β-lactamase; bla; confers resistance to ampicillin, carbenicillin, and related antibiotics
   6096..6684    +  rep_origin     ori: high-copy-number ColE1/pMB1/pBR322/pUC origin of replication
   6867..6959    +  CDS            lacI (fragment): lac repressor; lacI; The lac repressor binds to the lac operator to inhibit transcription in E. coli. This inhibition can be relieved by adding lactose or isopropyl-β-D-thiogalactopyranoside (IPTG).
   6972..6993    +  protein_bind   CAP binding site: CAP binding activates transcription in the presence of cAMP. E. coli catabolite activator protein
   7008..7038    +  promoter       lac promoter: promoter for the E. coli lac operon
   7046..7062    +  protein_bind   lac operator: The lac repressor binds to the lac operator to inhibit transcription in E. coli. This inhibition can be relieved by adding lactose or isopropyl-β-D-thiogalactopyranoside (IPTG). lac repressor encoded by lacI
   7107..7125    +  promoter       T3 promoter: promoter for bacteriophage T3 RNA polymerase
