[The description below was written by a language model from this plasmid's Addgene catalogue record and pLannotate feature annotations shown in this document.]
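Description:
pLV-U6-UL29-U3-UL8 is a third-generation-style HIV-1 lentiviral transfer plasmid built on the pCCL-PGK-egfp backbone and designed to deliver two CRISPR guide RNA cassettes at once, one against UL29 and one against UL8. The associated publication concerns targeting herpes simplex virus with CRISPR-Cas9, which is consistent with these being HSV genes, although the record gives no gene details or spacer sequences. The plasmid is maintained in E. coli through a high-copy ColE1/pUC-type origin with ampicillin selection (AmpR). It also carries an f1 origin and cloning-vector remnants, including lacZα and lacI fragments, the lac promoter/operator, and T3, T7 and SP6 promoters.

In the viral portion, a CMV enhancer/promoter replaces the U3 region upstream of a truncated 5' LTR, so genomic RNA can be transcribed in packaging cells without Tat. This is followed by the Ψ packaging signal with a gag fragment, the RRE for Rev-dependent export, and the cPPT/CTS. The first human U6 (Pol III) promoter drives a guide fused to the S. pyogenes Cas9 scaffold (annotated as a tracrRNA fragment), and it is followed by a WPRE. A second U6–scaffold unit sits between a nef fragment and the R-U5 portion of the 3' LTR. That placement matches the "U3" in the name and suggests the cassette lies in the 3' LTR U3 region, where reverse transcription would copy it into both LTRs.

This is described as the non-EGFP version, and no PGK promoter, reporter, mammalian selection marker or Cas9 gene is annotated, so Cas9 must be supplied separately. The plasmid is used to express both guides together for dual-target disruption of viral genes.
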