Addgene plasmid #166685: pLV-U6-UL29-U3-UL8
Purpose: To express gRNA expression cassette simultaneously targeting two genes: UL8 and UL29 (non-EGFP version).
Depositing lab: Yujia Cai. Depositing organization: Shanghai Jiao Tong University. Publication: Targeting herpes simplex virus with CRISPR-Cas9 cures herpetic stromal keratitis in mice. Yin D, Ling S, Wang D, Dai Y, Jiang H, Zhou X, Paludan SR, Hong J, Cai Y. Nat Biotechnol. 2021 Jan 11. pii: 10.1038/s41587-020-00781-8. doi: 10.1038/s41587-020-00781-8. PubMed 33432198.
Backbone
  Vector backbone: pCCL-PGK-egfp
  Vector type: Lentiviral
Growth in bacteria
  Bacterial resistance: Ampicillin, 100 μg/mL
  Growth temperature: 37°C
  Growth strain: NEB Stable
  Copy number: High Copy
Gene/Insert
  Cloning method: Restriction Enzyme; 5′ cloning site unknown (unknown if destroyed); 3′ cloning site unknown (unknown if destroyed)
  Sequencing primers: 5′ n/a
Terms and licenses: Academic/Nonprofit Terms; Industry Terms: Not Available to Industry
How to cite: pLV-U6-UL29-U3-UL8 was a gift from Yujia Cai (Addgene plasmid # 166685 ; http://n2t.net/addgene:166685 ; RRID:Addgene_166685)
